Addgene plasmid #101414: pDONR221-ZNF705A
Purpose: Donor Vector containing ZNF705A transcription factor, part of the Human TFome Collection
Depositing lab: George Church. Depositing organization: Harvard Medical School. Publication: A comprehensive library of human transcription factors for cell fate engineering. Ng AHM, Khoshakhlagh P, Rojo Arias JE, Pasquini G, Wang K, Swiersy A, Shipman SL, Appleton E, Kiaee K, Kohman RE, Vernet A, Dysart M, Leeper K, Saylor W, Huang JY, Graveline A, Taipale J, Hill DE, Vidal M, Melero-Martin JM, Busskamp V, Church GM. Nat Biotechnol. 2021 Apr;39(4):510-519. doi: 10.1038/s41587-020-0742-6. Epub 2020 Nov 30. PubMed 33257861.
Backbone
  Vector backbone: pDONR221
  Backbone manufacturer: Invitrogen
  Vector type: Gateway shuttling vector
Growth in bacteria
  Bacterial resistance: Kanamycin, 50 μg/mL
  Growth temperature: 37°C
  Growth strain: DH5alpha
  Copy number: High Copy
Gene/Insert
  Gene/Insert name: ZNF705A (alt name: Q6ZN79 (Uniprot ID))
  Species: H. sapiens (human)
  Mutation: Last nucleotide of stop codon removed to allow for Gateway C-terminal fusions
  Entrez Gene: ZNF705A
  Cloning method: Gateway Cloning
  Sequencing primers: 5′ M13F(-21); 3′ M13R
Terms and licenses: Academic/Nonprofit Terms; Industry Terms: Not Available to Industry
Depositor comments: Harvard generated by gene synthesis
How to cite: pDONR221-ZNF705A was a gift from George Church (Addgene plasmid # 101414 ; http://n2t.net/addgene:101414 ; RRID:Addgene_101414)
