[The description below was written by a language model from this plasmid's Addgene catalogue record and pLannotate feature annotations shown in this document.]
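Description:
pDONR221-ZNF705A is a Gateway entry clone built on the Invitrogen pDONR221 backbone, carrying the open reading frame of the human zinc-finger transcription factor ZNF705A. It belongs to the Human TFome Collection, a library of human transcription factors assembled for cell fate engineering, and the insert was produced by gene synthesis. The 3,477 nt plasmid is propagated in E. coli at high copy from a ColE1/pUC-type origin and selected with kanamycin through an aph(3')-Ia KanR gene.

The coding sequence lies between attL1 and attL2, the recombination sites left after a BP reaction. These sites allow the insert to be moved by LR Clonase into any compatible attR-containing destination vector. The entry clone has no eukaryotic promoter for the insert, so expression depends on the destination vector chosen. The only promoter annotated is a T7 promoter next to attL2, on the minus strand and pointing back towards the insert. rrnB T1 and T2 terminators upstream of attL1 shield the cloning region from read-through transcription. The short lacI and lacZα fragments are backbone remnants with no evident function here. The last nucleotide of the stop codon has been removed, so the ORF can read through attB2 after recombination and be fused to C-terminal tags or reporters supplied by the destination vector.

The automated annotation labels only the first 507 nt of the insert, and calls it a fragment of ZNF705D rather than ZNF705A. This probably reflects close similarity between ZNF705 family members in the reference database, but the record does not settle the point. The catalogue fields identify the insert as ZNF705A. M13 forward and reverse primer sites are listed for sequencing across the insert.
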