Features (pLannotate 1.2.2; 11 found; start..end, strand, type, name):
      1..507     +  CDS            ZNF705D (fragment): Z705D_HUMAN - Experimental evidence at protein level: Swiss-Prot protein existence level 1. May be involved in transcriptional regulation. From Homo sapiens (Human).
    903..923     -  protein_bind   attB2 (fragment): mutant version of attB; recombination site for the Gateway® BP reaction BP Clonase™
    932..1031    -  protein_bind   attL2: mutant version of attL; recombination site for the Gateway® LR reaction LR Clonase™
   1049..1067    -  promoter       T7 promoter: promoter for bacteriophage T7 RNA polymerase
   1201..2010    +  CDS            KanR: aminoglycoside phosphotransferase; aph(3')-Ia; confers resistance to kanamycin in bacteria or G418 (Geneticin®) in eukaryotes
   2157..2745    +  rep_origin     ori: high-copy-number ColE1/pMB1/pBR322/pUC origin of replication
   2928..3020    +  CDS            lacI (fragment): lac repressor; lacI; The lac repressor binds to the lac operator to inhibit transcription in E. coli. This inhibition can be relieved by adding lactose or isopropyl-β-D-thiogalactopyranoside (IPTG).
   3075..3102    -  terminator     rrnB T2 terminator: transcription terminator T2 from the E. coli rrnB gene
   3234..3277    +  terminator     rrnB T1 terminator: Escherichia coli rrnB; transcription terminator T1 from the E. coli rrnB gene
   3324..3360    -  CDS            lacZα (fragment): LacZα fragment of β-galactosidase; lacZ fragment
   3376..3475    +  protein_bind   attL1: mutant version of attL; recombination site for the Gateway® LR reaction LR Clonase™
>Addgene plasmid #101414 | pDONR221-ZNF705A | depositor full sequence | sequence record 191289 | Full Sequence
ATGCATTCACTAAAGAAAGTGACTTTTGAAGATGTAGCTATTGACTTCACCCAGGAAGAGTGGGCCATGA
TGGACACATCCAAGAGAAAGCTGTACAGAGATGTGATGCTGGAAAATATCAGTCACCTGGTGTCCCTCGG
GTACCAGATAAGCAAATCCTATATAATTTTGCAGCTGGAGCAAGGAAAAGAGCTGTGGCGGGAAGGAAGA
GAATTTCTTCAAGACCAGAATCCAGACAGGGAAAGTGCCCTTAAGAAAAAACACATGATATCCATGCATC
CTATCACCAGAAAAGACGCATCCACCAGTATGACAATGGAGAACTCTCTCATTCTGGAGGATCCTTTTGA
ATGTAATGATTCGGGAGAAGATTGCACTCACAGTTCCACAATAACTCAGCGTTTGTTAACTCACAGTGGA
AAGAAACCCTATGTCAGCAAACAGTGTGGAAAATCTCTCCGTAACCTTTTCTCCCCGAAGCCACATAAAC
AGATCCATACTAAAGGTAAATCGTATCAGTGTAATCTATGCGAAAAGGCCTATACCAATTGCTTTCGCCT
TAGACGGCACAAGATGACTCACACTGGAGAGAGGCCATATGCATGTCATCTATGTGGAAAAGCCTTCACT
CAGTGTTCTCACCTTAGAAGACATGAGAAAACTCACACGGGAGAGCGACCATATAAGTGTCATCAATGCG
GGAAAGCCTTTATTCAGTCCTTTAACCTTCGAAGACACGAGAGAACCCACCTTGGAAAAAAGTGTTATGA
ATGCGATAAAAGTGGGAAAGCCTTTAGCCAAAGCTCTGGCTTTAGAGGAAACAAAATAATTCACACCGGA
GAGAAACCACATGCTTGTCTTCTATGTGGGAAGGCCTTCAGTCTGTCTTCCGACCTTAGATGCCCAACTT
TCTTGTACAAAGTTGTCCCCTACCCAGCTTTCTTGTACAAAGTTGGCATTATAAGAAAGCATTGCTTATC
AATTTGTTGCAACGAACAGGTCACTATCAGTCAAAATAAAATCATTATTTGCCATCCAGCTGATATCCCC
TATAGTGAGTCGTATTACATGGTCATAGCTGTTTCCTGGCAGCTCTGGCCCGTGTCTCAAAATCTCTGAT
GTTACATTGCACAAGATAAAAATATATCATCATGAACAATAAAACTGTCTGCTTACATAAACAGTAATAC
AAGGGGTGTTATGAGCCATATTCAACGGGAAACGTCGAGGCCGCGATTAAATTCCAACATGGATGCTGAT
TTATATGGGTATAAATGGGCTCGCGATAATGTCGGGCAATCAGGTGCGACAATCTATCGCTTGTATGGGA
AGCCCGATGCGCCAGAGTTGTTTCTGAAACATGGCAAAGGTAGCGTTGCCAATGATGTTACAGATGAGAT
GGTCAGACTAAACTGGCTGACGGAATTTATGCCTCTTCCGACCATCAAGCATTTTATCCGTACTCCTGAT
GATGCATGGTTACTCACCACTGCGATCCCCGGAAAAACAGCATTCCAGGTATTAGAAGAATATCCTGATT
CAGGTGAAAATATTGTTGATGCGCTGGCAGTGTTCCTGCGCCGGTTGCATTCGATTCCTGTTTGTAATTG
TCCTTTTAACAGCGATCGCGTATTTCGTCTCGCTCAGGCGCAATCACGAATGAATAACGGTTTGGTTGAT
GCGAGTGATTTTGATGACGAGCGTAATGGCTGGCCTGTTGAACAAGTCTGGAAAGAAATGCATAAACTTT
TGCCATTCTCACCGGATTCAGTCGTCACTCATGGTGATTTCTCACTTGATAACCTTATTTTTGACGAGGG
GAAATTAATAGGTTGTATTGATGTTGGACGAGTCGGAATCGCAGACCGATACCAGGATCTTGCCATCCTA
TGGAACTGCCTCGGTGAGTTTTCTCCTTCATTACAGAAACGGCTTTTTCAAAAATATGGTATTGATAATC
CTGATATGAATAAATTGCAGTTTCATTTGATGCTCGATGAGTTTTTCTAATCAGAATTGGTTAATTGGTT
GTAACACTGGCAGAGCATTACGCTGACTTGACGGGACGGCGCAAGCTCATGACCAAAATCCCTTAACGTG
AGTTACGCGTCGTTCCACTGAGCGTCAGACCCCGTAGAAAAGATCAAAGGATCTTCTTGAGATCCTTTTT
TTCTGCGCGTAATCTGCTGCTTGCAAACAAAAAAACCACCGCTACCAGCGGTGGTTTGTTTGCCGGATCA
AGAGCTACCAACTCTTTTTCCGAAGGTAACTGGCTTCAGCAGAGCGCAGATACCAAATACTGTTCTTCTA
GTGTAGCCGTAGTTAGGCCACCACTTCAAGAACTCTGTAGCACCGCCTACATACCTCGCTCTGCTAATCC
TGTTACCAGTGGCTGCTGCCAGTGGCGATAAGTCGTGTCTTACCGGGTTGGACTCAAGACGATAGTTACC
GGATAAGGCGCAGCGGTCGGGCTGAACGGGGGGTTCGTGCACACAGCCCAGCTTGGAGCGAACGACCTAC
ACCGAACTGAGATACCTACAGCGTGAGCTATGAGAAAGCGCCACGCTTCCCGAAGGGAGAAAGGCGGACA
GGTATCCGGTAAGCGGCAGGGTCGGAACAGGAGAGCGCACGAGGGAGCTTCCAGGGGGAAACGCCTGGTA
TCTTTATAGTCCTGTCGGGTTTCGCCACCTCTGACTTGAGCGTCGATTTTTGTGATGCTCGTCAGGGGGG
CGGAGCCTATGGAAAAACGCCAGCAACGCGGCCTTTTTACGGTTCCTGGCCTTTTGCTGGCCTTTTGCTC
ACATGTTCTTTCCTGCGTTATCCCCTGATTCTGTGGATAACCGTATTACCGCCTTTGAGTGAGCTGATAC
CGCTCGCCGCAGCCGAACGACCGAGCGCAGCGAGTCAGTGAGCGAGGAAGCGGAAGAGCGCCCAATACGC
AAACCGCCTCTCCCCGCGCGTTGGCCGATTCATTAATGCAGCTGGCACGACAGGTTTCCCGACTGGAAAG
CGGGCAGTGAGCGCAACGCAATTAATACGCGTACCGCTAGCCAGGAAGAGTTTGTAGAAACGCAAAAAGG
CCATCCGTCAGGATGGCCTTCTGCTTAGTTTGATGCCTGGCAGTTTATGGCGGGCGTCCTGCCCGCCACC
CTCCGGGCCGTTGCTTCACAACGTTCAAATCCGCTCCCGGCGGATTTGTCCTACTCAGGAGAGCGTTCAC
CGACAAACAACAGATAAAACGAAAGGCCCAGTCTTCCGACTGAGCCTTTCGTTTTATTTGATGCCTGGCA
GTTCCCTACTCTCGCGTTAACGCTAGCATGGATGTTTTCCCAGTCACGACGTTGTAAAACGACGGCCAGT
CTTAAGCTCGGGCCCCAAATAATGATTTTATTTTGACTGATAGTGACCTGTTCGTTGCAACAAATTGATG
AGCAATGCTTTTTTATAATGCCAACTTTGTACAAAAAAGCAGGCTTA
