>Addgene plasmid #101414 | pDONR221-ZNF705A | depositor partial sequence | sequence record 191290 | insert
ATGCATTCACTAAAGAAAGTGACTTTTGAAGATGTAGCTATTGACTTCACCCAGGAAGAGTGGGCCATGA
TGGACACATCCAAGAGAAAGCTGTACAGAGATGTGATGCTGGAAAATATCAGTCACCTGGTGTCCCTCGG
GTACCAGATAAGCAAATCCTATATAATTTTGCAGCTGGAGCAAGGAAAAGAGCTGTGGCGGGAAGGAAGA
GAATTTCTTCAAGACCAGAATCCAGACAGGGAAAGTGCCCTTAAGAAAAAACACATGATATCCATGCATC
CTATCACCAGAAAAGACGCATCCACCAGTATGACAATGGAGAACTCTCTCATTCTGGAGGATCCTTTTGA
ATGTAATGATTCGGGAGAAGATTGCACTCACAGTTCCACAATAACTCAGCGTTTGTTAACTCACAGTGGA
AAGAAACCCTATGTCAGCAAACAGTGTGGAAAATCTCTCCGTAACCTTTTCTCCCCGAAGCCACATAAAC
AGATCCATACTAAAGGTAAATCGTATCAGTGTAATCTATGCGAAAAGGCCTATACCAATTGCTTTCGCCT
TAGACGGCACAAGATGACTCACACTGGAGAGAGGCCATATGCATGTCATCTATGTGGAAAAGCCTTCACT
CAGTGTTCTCACCTTAGAAGACATGAGAAAACTCACACGGGAGAGCGACCATATAAGTGTCATCAATGCG
GGAAAGCCTTTATTCAGTCCTTTAACCTTCGAAGACACGAGAGAACCCACCTTGGAAAAAAGTGTTATGA
ATGCGATAAAAGTGGGAAAGCCTTTAGCCAAAGCTCTGGCTTTAGAGGAAACAAAATAATTCACACCGGA
GAGAAACCACATGCTTGTCTTCTATGTGGGAAGGCCTTCAGTCTGTCTTCCGACCTTAGATGCCCAACTT
TCTTGTACAAAGTTGTCCCC
